Addgene plasmid #135823: D7_Ld_363330
Purpose: Expression of Leishmania donovani ectodomain in mammalian cells
Depositing lab: Gavin Wright. Depositing organization: Wellcome Sanger Institute. Publication: Systematic identification of genes encoding cell surface and secreted proteins that are essential for in vitro growth and infection in Leishmania donovani. Roberts AJ, Ong HB, Clare S, Brandt C, Harcourt K, Franssen SU, Cotton JA, Muller-Sienerth N, Wright GJ. PLoS Pathog. 2022 Feb 24;18(2):e1010364. doi: 10.1371/journal.ppat.1010364. eCollection 2022 Feb. PubMed 35202447.
Backbone
  Vector backbone: pTT3
  Backbone manufacturer: Yves Durocher, NRC
  Backbone size w/o insert (bp): 6132
  Vector type: Mammalian Expression
Growth in bacteria
  Bacterial resistance: Ampicillin, 100 μg/mL
  Growth temperature: 37°C
  Growth strain: DH5alpha
  Copy number: High Copy
Gene/Insert
  Gene/Insert name: receptor-type adenylate cyclase a-like protein (alt name: LDPBK_363330)
  Species: Leishmania donovani
  Insert size (bp): 2370
  Tag / fusion protein: biotinylation sequence and His tag (C terminal on insert)
  Cloning method: Unknown
Terms and licenses: Academic/Nonprofit Terms; Industry Terms: Not Available to Industry
How to cite: D7_Ld_363330 was a gift from Gavin Wright (Addgene plasmid # 135823 ; http://n2t.net/addgene:135823 ; RRID:Addgene_135823)
