[The description below was written by a language model from this plasmid's Addgene catalogue record and pLannotate feature annotations shown in this document.]
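Description:
D7_Ld_363330 is a mammalian expression plasmid built on the pTT3 backbone and designed to produce the extracellular domain of a Leishmania donovani surface protein as a soluble, secreted recombinant protein. The 8.5 kb plasmid is propagated in E. coli through a high-copy ColE1/pUC-type origin and selected with ampicillin via the β-lactamase gene. It also carries a fragment of the Epstein-Barr virus oriP, which allows episomal maintenance and boosts transient expression in mammalian cells that supply EBNA1. Short lac regulatory elements and small lacI, tet promoter and bla fragments downstream of the origin are backbone remnants with no evident role in expression.

The expression cassette is driven by the human CMV immediate early enhancer and promoter. These are followed by adenovirus-derived leader and splice sequences and a chimeric intron fragment, which enhance mRNA processing and translation; the reverse-strand "PTP" hit most likely reflects this adenoviral leader region rather than a functional coding sequence. A mouse immunoglobulin heavy chain signal sequence fragment sits at the start of the open reading frame and directs the product into the secretory pathway. The insert itself is not annotated in the feature table, but the gap between the signal peptide and the rabbit β-globin polyadenylation signal matches the catalogued 2,370 bp insert. This insert encodes the ectodomain of a receptor-type adenylate cyclase a-like protein (LDPBK_363330), with a C-terminal biotinylation sequence and His tag. These tags permit enzymatic biotinylation for capture on streptavidin and purification by metal affinity. According to the record, the plasmid is used to express this Leishmania ectodomain in mammalian cells, in work on parasite cell surface and secreted proteins.
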