Features (pLannotate 1.2.2; 17 found; start..end, strand, type, name):
      1..380     +  enhancer       CMV enhancer: human cytomegalovirus immediate early enhancer
    382..581     +  promoter       CMV promoter: human cytomegalovirus (CMV) immediate early promoter
    649..687     +  misc_feature   Ad SA (fragment): adenovirus major late transcript splice acceptor (Friedrich and Soriano, 1991)
    720..929     -  CDS            PTP (fragment): TERM_ADE02 - Experimental evidence at protein level: Swiss-Prot protein existence level 1. Protein covalently bound to the viral DNA that acts as a primer for viral genomic replication by DNA strand displacement. Assembles on the viral origin of replication in an initiation complex with viral polymerase, DBP, host NFIA and host POU2F1/OCT1. During initiation, the polymerase covalently couples the first dCTP with Ser- 580 of pTP. The terminal protein stimulates the template activity over 20 fold compared to protein-free templates. Neo-synthesized viral genomes are linked to two preterminal prot
    960..1049    +  intron         chimeric intron (fragment): chimera between introns from adenovirus and immunoglobulin heavy chain genes
   1068..1114    +  CDS            IgH signal sequence (fragment): signal sequence from the mouse immunoglobulin heavy chain variable region
   3729..3784    +  polyA_signal   β-globin poly(A) signal: rabbit β-globin polyadenylation signal (Gil and Proudfoot, 1987)
   4298..5979    -  rep_origin     oriP (fragment): Epstein-Barr virus oriP replication origin (Yates et al., 2000)
   6106..6210    +  promoter       AmpR promoter: bla
   6211..7071    +  CDS            AmpR: β-lactamase; bla; confers resistance to ampicillin, carbenicillin, and related antibiotics
   7242..7830    +  rep_origin     ori: high-copy-number ColE1/pMB1/pBR322/pUC origin of replication
   8013..8105    +  CDS            lacI (fragment): lac repressor; lacI; The lac repressor binds to the lac operator to inhibit transcription in E. coli. This inhibition can be relieved by adding lactose or isopropyl-β-D-thiogalactopyranoside (IPTG).
   8118..8139    +  protein_bind   CAP binding site: CAP binding activates transcription in the presence of cAMP. E. coli catabolite activator protein
   8154..8184    +  promoter       lac promoter: promoter for the E. coli lac operon
   8192..8208    +  protein_bind   lac operator: The lac repressor binds to the lac operator to inhibit transcription in E. coli. This inhibition can be relieved by adding lactose or isopropyl-β-D-thiogalactopyranoside (IPTG). lac repressor encoded by lacI
   8278..8294    +  promoter       tet promoter (fragment): E. coli promoter for tetracycline efflux protein gene
   8304..8329    -  CDS            bla(M) (fragment): β-lactamase lacking the signal sequence; bla(M); allows cytosolic expression of β-lactamase
>Addgene plasmid #135823 | D7_Ld_363330 | addgene full sequence | sequence record 274523 | Addgene NGS Result
GACATTGATTATTGACTAGTTATTAATAGTAATCAATTACGGGGTCATTAGTTCATAGCCCATATATGGA
GTTCCGCGTTACATAACTTACGGTAAATGGCCCGCCTGGCTGACCGCCCAACGACCCCCGCCCATTGACG
TCAATAATGACGTATGTTCCCATAGTAACGCCAATAGGGACTTTCCATTGACGTCAATGGGTGGAGTATT
TACGGTAAACTGCCCACTTGGCAGTACATCAAGTGTATCATATGCCAAGTCCGCCCCCTATTGACGTCAA
TGACGGTAAATGGCCCGCCTGGCATTATGCCCAGTACATGACCTTACGGGACTTTCCTACTTGGCAGTAC
ATCTACGTATTAGTCATCGCTATTACCATGGTGATGCGGTTTTGGCAGTACACCAATGGGCGTGGATAGC
GGTTTGACTCACGGGGATTTCCAAGTCTCCACCCCATTGACGTCAATGGGAGTTTGTTTTGGCACCAAAA
TCAACGGGACTTTCCAAAATGTCGTAATAACCCCGCCCCGTTGACGCAAATGGGCGGTAGGCGTGTACGG
TGGGAGGTCTATATAAGCAGAGCTCGTTTAGTGAACCGTCAGATCCTCACTCTCTTCCGCATCGCTGTCT
GCGAGGGCCAGCTGTTGGGCTCGCGGTTGAGGACAAACTCTTCGCGGTCTTTCCAGTACTCTTGGATCGG
AAACCCGTCGGCCTCCGAACGGTACTCCGCCACCGAGGGACCTGAGCGAGTCCGCATCGACCGGATCGGA
AAACCTCTCGAGAAAGGCGTCTAACCAGTCACAGTCGCAAGGTAGGCTGAGCACCGTGGCGGGCGGCAGC
GGGTGGCGGTCGGGGTTGTTTCTGGCGGAGGTGCTGCTGATGATGTAATTAAAGTAGGCGGTCTTGAGAC
GGCGGATGGTCGAGGTGAGGTGTGGCAGGCTTGAGATCCAGCTGTTGGGGTGAGTACTCCCTCTCAAAAG
CGGGCATTACTTCTGCGCTAAGATTGTCAGTTTCCAAAAACGAGGAGGATTTGATATTCACCTGGCCCGA
TCTGGCCATACACTTGAGTGACAATGACATCCACTTTGCCTTTCTCTCCACAGGTGTCCACTCCCAGGTC
CAAGTTTGCCACCATGGAGTTTCAGACCCAGGTACTCATGTCCCTGCTGCTCTGCATGTCTGGTGCGGCC
GCCACCCAGGGCGGAAGCCTGAGAGACAGCTTCGACGTGCAGTGCTTCCTGCTGCAGACCACCGAGAGCA
GCACAGCCGCCCTGAACGCCGTGGACGTGACAGCCCAGAAAGCCAGCATCACCTGTGCCAGAGAGATCCT
GAGCATCCCCCTGGCCTGGGCCCCTACAGATGGCAGCGGCAGCACCCTGAACGTGTACATGAGCACCCTG
AGCGACACCCTGCTGAGCAGCGTGGTGGCCGCCAGCAGCTTCACCAGCTGCACCCTGGTCACCAGCATCA
GCGAGGGCGTGCTGGACACCCGGGGCATGAGCAAGAACGTGTACTTCACCAACGCCGACCCCGCCACCGA
GATGCTGGCCCTGATGAGCTACGTGATGATCAATGGCGCCCCTCCCAAGATCGGCTTCGTGTACACCAAG
ACCGCCGAGGGCAAGACCTCTGCCGGCGCTGCCGTGTACCAGGAATTTCTGCGGCGGATGGGCGAGCTGG
CCTACACCGGCACACTCGTCACCTACGAGGCCACCCAGGACTACGACAGCGCCAAGTTCGCCGCCTTCAG
CAAGAACTTCGAGAGCGGCATCAGCGTGGTGTTCTTTTTCCTGCCTGCCGGCTCCAGCACCGACAGCATG
TTCGTGGAACTGATCAAGAGCAGCGGCGAGGTGCAGGTCCTGATGCCCAGCTGGCTGATCCGGACCGCCA
CCAGCCAGTACCTGGCCGCCACAAGCCCTAAGGTGCCCGCCAGAAACATCATCGTGTCCAGCACCAACCC
CCACCCCCAGGACAACAACTTCAAAAAGAGCATGGACCAGTTCAAGAAGGACTACGGCAACACCAAGCCC
GCCCTGGCAAGCAGCTCCGTGGATGGAATTGAGGCCGTGGCCGGCTGGATCACCGCCAGAGCCACAGTGG
CCACCCTGCAGCACCACACCCTGTGGACCGAGAGCCCCACCCAGAAGCTGTACTTCGACCGGCTGCTGGA
ACAGCGGGTGTACACCATCGGCGGCAACATCGTGCTGGGCGCCTACAGCAGCAGCTGCAACGTGGGCGGC
AGAATGGTGCTGCTGTACAGCCTGCGGGCCATGAACGACGGCGAGCCCAGCGCCTACTACGGCCTGACAT
CTATCCCTGGCGCCAGCCTGATGCTGAAGCCCTGGGAGTGCCACGCCGTGGATGTGGCCCTGAACATCAG
CAAGATGGTCCGAGCCGCCTACGTGAAGTACCACAGCGTGGGCGAGAACGCCAACTACATGACCACCCAG
ATGGACAACATGATCCCTGCCGCCATGGCCAGCGCCATCTTCACCAAGGCCACCATCGGCCCCCTGGACA
ACCTGGCCGATACCACCTGGAAGGCCGCCCTGGATAAGAGCCCCACAATCGCCGTGTTCGGAGCCGCCAG
TGCCGGCGTGGACAAGAGCCCCGTGGAAAAGGTGCTGGTGGAACCCGTGTTCCTGCAGCCCACCCTGTAC
CAGAACGCCAGCAACGTGGTGTACCTGACAGCCACCAACGAACAGCAGCTGGGCGCCGTGGCAACCTGGG
TGGCCAAATCTGCCGTGGCCCCCGACGTGTACGCCGTGCTGAGAAATAGCGGCGCCTCCGCCACCGCCAT
GCAGAGCACCCTGCAGAGAATCACCACAAGAGCCGGCGTGACCGTGAAGTCCGTGAAAACCCTGGGAGCC
GGCGACAAGCTGAGCCCCAGCGATCTGCCTAAGAGCGGCCTGGTCCTGCTGACCGGCATCATGCAGAGCG
ACATCGGCACACTGCAGAAACACATGCAGTCCAACACCGACACCAGAGTGATCCTGCTGTTCGACGAAGT
GACCCAGTGGTACAGAGAAATCGAGAAGGTGTTCGCCGCCAGACCCAGCTCCGGCGAGAGACTGCTGTTC
GTGACCAACCTGCCCCCCTGGACCCCCAAGAAGCGGGACATCAGCAGACTGAGCGCCGACTTCCTGGCCG
CTACCATCGGACCCGGCTACCACAGCCCCGCCAGCATGAGAGGATTTCTGGCCGTGCGGGCCCTGAGCAT
GCTGAGCTACAACGCCGCCAACCCCAGCATCTCCGCCCTGCTGGATGCCCTGTACACCCAGCAGGTCCTG
CAGATGAACGACCTGACCCTGGGCCCTTTCAAGCGGACCGGCTGCGCCTGCAGCCCCCGGTCCAATCAGG
TGGAATGCGCTGGCGTGCTGAATGGCGGCGCTGGCGGCATCTACATCTGGTCCTACAGCGACATGAAGGG
CGAGACAAACGGCCCTATCGCCGGACCCTACGTGGTCAACCTGTTCGGCTACGTGGACGCCCACTTCGAG
GACAGCAGCTCCAGCGGCGACGCCAGAAGCAGCAGCAGCGAGGACGCCAGATCCAGCAGCTCTGGCGCGC
CCGGCAGCCTGCACCACATCCTGGACGCCCAGAAGATGCTGTGGAACCACAGGGACAGGAACCTGCCTCC
TCTGGCCCCTCTGGGCCCCCACCACCATCACCACCATTGAGTCTAGACACGTGATTAATTAAGGATCCCC
CGACCTCGACCTCTGGCTAATAAAGGAAATTTATTTTCATTGCAATAGTGTGTTGGAATTTTTTGTGTCT
CTCACTCGGAAGGACATATGGGAGGGCAAATCATTTGGTCGAGATCCCTCGGAGATCTCTAGCTAGAGGA
TCGATCCCCGCCCCGGACGAACTAAACCTGACTACGACATCTCTGCCCCTTCTTCGCGGGGCAGTGCATG
TAATCCCTTCAGTTGGTTGGTACAACTTGCCAACTGGGCCCTGTTCCACATGTGACACGGGGGGGGACCA
AACACAAAGGGGTTCTCTGACTGTAGTTGACATCCTTATAAATGGATGTGCACATTTGCCAACACTGAGT
GGCTTTCATCCTGGAGCAGACTTTGCAGTCTGTGGACTGCAACACAACATTGCCTTTATGTGTAACTCTT
GGCTGAAGCTCTTACACCAATGCTGGGGGACATGTACCTCCCAGGGGCCCAGGAAGACTACGGGAGGCTA
CACCAACGTCAATCAGAGGGGCCTGTGTAGCTACCGATAAGCGGACCCTCAAGAGGGCATTAGCAATAGT
GTTTATAAGGCCCCCTTGTTAACCCTAAACGGGTAGCATATGCTTCCCGGGTAGTAGTATATACTATCCA
GACTAACCCTAATTCAATAGCATATGTTACCCAACGGGAAGCATATGCTATCGAATTAGGGTTAGTAAAA
GGGTCCTAAGGAACAGCGATATCTCCCACCCCATGAGCTGTCACGGTTTTATTTACATGGGGTCAGGATT
CCACGAGGGTAGTGAACCATTTTAGTCACAAGGGCAGTGGCTGAAGATCAAGGAGCGGGCAGTGAACTCT
CCTGAATCTTCGCCTGCTTCTTCATTCTCCTTCGTTTAGCTAATAGAATAACTGCTGAGTTGTGAACAGT
AAGGTGTATGTGAGGTGCTCGAAAACAAGGTTTCAGGTGACGCCCCCAGAATAAAATTTGGACGGGGGGT
TCAGTGGTGGCATTGTGCTATGACACCAATATAACCCTCACAAACCCCTTGGGCAATAAATACTAGTGTA
GGAATGAAACATTCTGAATATCTTTAACAATAGAAATCCATGGGGTGGGGACAAGCCGTAAAGACTGGAT
GTCCATCTCACACGAATTTATGGCTATGGGCAACACATAATCCTAGTGCAATATGATACTGGGGTTATTA
AGATGTGTCCCAGGCAGGGACCAAGACAGGTGAACCATGTTGTTACACTCTATTTGTAACAAGGGGAAAG
AGAGTGGACGCCGACAGCAGCGGACTCCACTGGTTGTCTCTAACACCCCCGAAAATTAAACGGGGCTCCA
CGCCAATGGGGCCCATAAACAAAGACAAGTGGCCACTCTTTTTTTTGAAATTGTGGAGTGGGGGCACGCG
TCAGCCCCCACACGCCGCCCTGCGGTTTTGGACTGTAAAATAAGGGTGTAATAACTTGGCTGATTGTAAC
CCCGCTAACCACTGCGGTCAAACCACTTGCCCACAAAACCACTAATGGCACCCCGGGGAATACCTGCATA
AGTAGGTGGGCGGGCCAAGATAGGGGCGCGATTGCTGCGATCTGGAGGACAAATTACACACACTTGCGCC
TGAGCGCCAAGCACAGGGTTGTTGGTCCTCATATTCACGAGGTCGCTGAGAGCACGGTGGGCTAATGTTG
CCATGGGTAGCATATACTACCCAAATATCTGGATAGCATATGCTATCCTAATCTATATCTGGGTAGCATA
GGCTATCCTAATCTATATCTGGGTAGCATATGCTATCCTAATCTATATCTGGGTAGTATATGCTATCCTA
ATTTATATCTGGGTAGCATAGGCTATCCTAATCTATATCTGGGTAGCATATGCTATCCTAATCTATATCT
GGGTAGTATATGCTATCCTAATCTGTATCCGGGTAGCATATGCTATCCTAATAGAGATTAGGGTAGTATA
TGCTATCCTAATTTATATCTGGGTAGCATATACTACCCAAATATCTGGATAGCATATGCTATCCTAATCT
ATATCTGGGTAGCATATGCTATCCTAATCTATATCTGGGTAGCATAGGCTATCCTAATCTATATCTGGGT
AGCATATGCTATCCTAATCTATATCTGGGTAGTATATGCTATCCTAATTTATATCTGGGTAGCATAGGCT
ATCCTAATCTATATCTGGGTAGCATATGCTATCCTAATCTATATCTGGGTAGTATATGCTATCCTAATCT
GTATCCGGGTAGCATATGCTATCCTCATGATAAGCTGTCAAACATGAGAATTTTCTTGAAGACGAAAGGG
CCTCGTGATACGCCTATTTTTATAGGTTAATGTCATGATAATAATGGTTTCTTAGACGTCAGGTGGCACT
TTTCGGGGAAATGTGCGCGGAACCCCTATTTGTTTATTTTTCTAAATACATTCAAATATGTATCCGCTCA
TGAGACAATAACCCTGATAAATGCTTCAATAATATTGAAAAAGGAAGAGTATGAGTATTCAACATTTCCG
TGTCGCCCTTATTCCCTTTTTTGCGGCATTTTGCCTTCCTGTTTTTGCTCACCCAGAAACGCTGGTGAAA
GTAAAAGATGCTGAAGATCAGTTGGGTGCACGAGTGGGTTACATCGAACTGGATCTCAACAGCGGTAAGA
TCCTTGAGAGTTTTCGCCCCGAAGAACGTTTTCCAATGATGAGCACTTTTAAAGTTCTGCTATGTGGCGC
GGTATTATCCCGTGTTGACGCCGGGCAAGAGCAACTCGGTCGCCGCATACACTATTCTCAGAATGACTTG
GTTGAGTACTCACCAGTCACAGAAAAGCATCTTACGGATGGCATGACAGTAAGAGAATTATGCAGTGCTG
CCATAACCATGAGTGATAACACTGCGGCCAACTTACTTCTGACAACGATCGGAGGACCGAAGGAGCTAAC
CGCTTTTTTGCACAACATGGGGGATCATGTAACTCGCCTTGATCGTTGGGAACCGGAGCTGAATGAAGCC
ATACCAAACGACGAGCGTGACACCACGATGCCTGCAGCAATGGCAACAACGTTGCGCAAACTATTAACTG
GCGAACTACTTACTCTAGCTTCCCGGCAACAATTAATAGACTGGATGGAGGCGGATAAAGTTGCAGGACC
ACTTCTGCGCTCGGCCCTTCCGGCTGGCTGGTTTATTGCTGATAAATCTGGAGCCGGTGAGCGTGGGTCT
CGCGGTATCATTGCAGCACTGGGGCCAGATGGTAAGCCCTCCCGTATCGTAGTTATCTACACGACGGGGA
GTCAGGCAACTATGGATGAACGAAATAGACAGATCGCTGAGATAGGTGCCTCACTGATTAAGCATTGGTA
ACTGTCAGACCAAGTTTACTCATATATACTTTAGATTGATTTAAAACTTCATTTTTAATTTAAAAGGATC
TAGGTGAAGATCCTTTTTGATAATCTCATGACCAAAATCCCTTAACGTGAGTTTTCGTTCCACTGAGCGT
CAGACCCCGTAGAAAAGATCAAAGGATCTTCTTGAGATCCTTTTTTTCTGCGCGTAATCTGCTGCTTGCA
AACAAAAAAACCACCGCTACCAGCGGTGGTTTGTTTGCCGGATCAAGAGCTACCAACTCTTTTTCCGAAG
GTAACTGGCTTCAGCAGAGCGCAGATACCAAATACTGTTCTTCTAGTGTAGCCGTAGTTAGGCCACCACT
TCAAGAACTCTGTAGCACCGCCTACATACCTCGCTCTGCTAATCCTGTTACCAGTGGCTGCTGCCAGTGG
CGATAAGTCGTGTCTTACCGGGTTGGACTCAAGACGATAGTTACCGGATAAGGCGCAGCGGTCGGGCTGA
ACGGGGGGTTCGTGCACACAGCCCAGCTTGGAGCGAACGACCTACACCGAACTGAGATACCTACAGCGTG
AGCTATGAGAAAGCGCCACGCTTCCCGAAGGGAGAAAGGCGGACAGGTATCCGGTAAGCGGCAGGGTCGG
AACAGGAGAGCGCACGAGGGAGCTTCCAGGGGGAAACGCCTGGTATCTTTATAGTCCTGTCGGGTTTCGC
CACCTCTGACTTGAGCGTCGATTTTTGTGATGCTCGTCAGGGGGGCGGAGCCTATGGAAAAACGCCAGCA
ACGCGGCCTTTTTACGGTTCCTGGCCTTTTGCTGGCCTTTTGCTCACATGTTCTTTCCTGCGTTATCCCC
TGATTCTGTGGATAACCGTATTACCGCCTTTGAGTGAGCTGATACCGCTCGCCGCAGCCGAACGACCGAG
CGCAGCGAGTCAGTGAGCGAGGAAGCGGAAGAGCGCCCAATACGCAAACCGCCTCTCCCCGCGCGTTGGC
CGATTCATTAATGCAGCTGGCACGACAGGTTTCCCGACTGGAAAGCGGGCAGTGAGCGCAACGCAATTAA
TGTGAGTTAGCTCACTCATTAGGCACCCCAGGCTTTACACTTTATGCTTCCGGCTCGTATGTTGTGTGGA
ATTGTGAGCGGATAACAATTTCACACAGGAAACAGCTATGACCATGATTACGCCAAGCTCTAGCTAGAGG
TCGACCAATTCTCATGTTTGACAGCTTATCATCGCAGATCCGGGCAACGTTGTTGCCATTGCTGCAGGCG
CAGAACTGGTAGGTATGGAAGATCTATACATTGAATCAATATTGGCAATTAGCCATATTAGTCATTGGTT
ATATAGCATAAATCAATATTGGCTATTGGCCATTGCATACGTTGTATCTATATCATAATATGTACATTTA
TATTGGCTCATGTCCAATATGACCGCCATGTT
